Addgene plasmid #228095: PgadX-CFP--PgadX-YFP
Purpose: gadX promoter driving expression of CFP reporter and gadX promoter driving expression of YFP reporter
Depositing lab: Mary Dunlop. Depositing organization: Boston University Main Campus. Publication: Evaluating the predictive power of combined gene expression dynamics from single cells on antibiotic survival. Alnahhas RN, Andreani V, Dunlop MJ. mSystems. 2025 May 20:e0158824. doi: 10.1128/msystems.01588-24. PubMed 40391890.
Backbone
  Vector backbone: UA_66
  Backbone manufacturer: Zaslaver Collection
  Backbone size w/o insert (bp): 3000
  Total vector size (bp): 6289
  Vector type: Bacterial Expression
Growth in bacteria
  Bacterial resistance: Kanamycin, 50 μg/mL
  Growth temperature: 37°C
  Growth strain: DH5alpha
  Copy number: Low Copy
Gene/Insert
  Gene/Insert name: CFP & YFP
  Species: Synthetic
  Promoter: gadX & gadX
  Cloning method: Gibson Cloning
  Sequencing primers: 5′ GGCAATTCCGACGTCTAAGA; 3′ GAACACCTGAGACAACTTGT
Resource information
  A portion of this plasmid was derived from a plasmid made by: Backbone and promoters from Zaslaver 2006 paper collection
Terms and licenses: Academic/Nonprofit Terms; Industry Terms: Not Available to Industry
How to cite: PgadX-CFP--PgadX-YFP was a gift from Mary Dunlop (Addgene plasmid # 228095 ; http://n2t.net/addgene:228095 ; RRID:Addgene_228095)
