[The description below was written by a language model from this plasmid's Addgene catalogue record and pLannotate feature annotations shown in this document.]
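Description:
PgadX-CFP--PgadX-YFP is a low-copy bacterial dual-reporter plasmid of about 6.3 kb, built by Gibson assembly on the UA_66 backbone from the Zaslaver E. coli promoter-reporter collection. It replicates from the pSC101 origin with its cognate Rep101 (RepA) initiator protein, which accounts for the low copy number. Selection is by kanamycin through the neo/nptII gene, which is followed by a lambda t0 terminator. A short Tn5 transposase fragment next to the resistance gene appears to be a remnant of the marker's source rather than a functional element.

The payload consists of two copies of the same E. coli gadX promoter region, each driving a different fluorescent protein. Each promoter fragment runs from the end of the upstream gadA coding sequence, through the intergenic region, into the first part of gadX. This shows that the native genomic region was cloned intact. One copy drives a cyan reporter annotated as mCerulean. The other drives the YFP reporter, which the automated annotation matched only to a generic Aequorea-derived GFP variant. The two cassettes are arranged convergently on opposite strands, and each ends in a short pUC MCS remnant and an rrnB T1 terminator, which limits read-through between the units.

Because gadX encodes an activator of the glutamate-dependent acid resistance genes, fluorescence reports activity of this stress-response promoter. Placing identical promoters on two spectrally distinct reporters in one plasmid lets the two signals be compared within single cells, for instance as a matched-promoter control for two-colour measurements. The associated study relates single-cell gene expression dynamics to antibiotic survival.
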