Features (pLannotate 1.2.2; 15 found; start..end, strand, type, name):
    681..775     -  terminator     lambda t0 terminator: transcription terminator from phage lambda
    809..1600    -  CDS            neo: KKA2_KLEPN - Also known as kan, nptII. Experimental evidence at protein level: Swiss-Prot protein existence level 1. Resistance to kanamycin, neomycin, paromomycin, ribostamycin, butirosin and gentamicin B. From Klebsiella pneumoniae.
   1632..1751    -  CDS            tnpA (fragment): TN5P_ECOLX - Also known as tnp. Experimental evidence at protein level: Swiss-Prot protein existence level 1. Mediates transposition of transposon Tn5 by a 'cut and paste' mechanism. First, the monomeric transposase binds the 19 bp inverted DNA repeats flanking the transposon. Then, dimerization of the DNA- bound transposase creates a synaptic DNA complex. After nicking of the first DNA strand, excision of the transposon proceeds through a series of intermediates. The transposase then mediates the insertion of the transposon at a new site by strand transfer. The activity of the wild- type tran
   1820..1912    +  CDS            gadA (fragment): DCEA_ECOL6 - Also known as gadS. Experimental evidence at protein level: Swiss-Prot protein existence level 1. Converts glutamate to gamma-aminobutyrate (GABA), consuming one intracellular proton in the reaction. The gad system helps to maintain a near-neutral intracellular pH when cells are exposed to extremely acidic conditions. The ability to survive transit through the acidic conditions of the stomach is essential for successful colonization of the mammalian host by commensal and pathogenic bacteria (By similarity). From Escherichia coli O6:H1 (strain CFT073 / ATCC 700928 / UPEC).
   2285..2386    +  CDS            gadX (fragment): GADX_ECOLI - Also known as yhiX. Experimental evidence at protein level: Swiss-Prot protein existence level 1. Positively regulates the expression of about fifteen genes involved in acid resistance such as gadA, gadB and gadC. Depending on the conditions (growth phase and medium), can repress gadW. From Escherichia coli (strain K12).
   2439..3149    +  CDS            mCerulean: mCerulean is a basic (constitutively fluorescent) cyan fluorescent protein published in 2005, derived from Aequorea victoria. It is reported to be a very rapidly-maturing monomer.
   3160..3179    +  misc_feature   MCS (fragment): pUC18/19 multiple cloning site
   3190..3276    +  terminator     rrnB T1 terminator: Escherichia coli rrnB; transcription terminator T1 from the E. coli rrnB gene
   3464..3535    -  terminator     rrnB T1 terminator: transcription terminator T1 from the E. coli rrnB gene
   3546..3565    -  misc_feature   MCS (fragment): pUC18/19 multiple cloning site
   3576..4289    -  CDS            11: 11 is a basic (constitutively fluorescent) green fluorescent protein published in 1996, derived from Aequorea victoria.
   4327..4428    -  CDS            gadX (fragment): GADX_ECOLI - Also known as yhiX. Experimental evidence at protein level: Swiss-Prot protein existence level 1. Positively regulates the expression of about fifteen genes involved in acid resistance such as gadA, gadB and gadC. Depending on the conditions (growth phase and medium), can repress gadW. From Escherichia coli (strain K12).
   4801..4893    -  CDS            gadA (fragment): DCEA_ECOL6 - Also known as gadS. Experimental evidence at protein level: Swiss-Prot protein existence level 1. Converts glutamate to gamma-aminobutyrate (GABA), consuming one intracellular proton in the reaction. The gad system helps to maintain a near-neutral intracellular pH when cells are exposed to extremely acidic conditions. The ability to survive transit through the acidic conditions of the stomach is essential for successful colonization of the mammalian host by commensal and pathogenic bacteria (By similarity). From Escherichia coli O6:H1 (strain CFT073 / ATCC 700928 / UPEC).
   5255..6205    -  CDS            Rep101: RepA protein needed for replication with the pSC101 origin; rep101
   6253..189     -  rep_origin     pSC101 ori (across the origin): low-copy replication origin that requires the Rep101 protein
>Addgene plasmid #228095 | PgadX-CFP--PgadX-YFP | addgene full sequence | sequence record 454111 | Addgene NGS Result
TTGAGTTGTGGGTATCTGTAAATTCTGCTAGACCTTTGCTGGAAAACTTGTAAATTCTGCTAGACCCTCT
GTAAATTCCGCTAGACCTTTGTGTGTTTTTTTTGTTTATATTCAAGTGGTTATAATTTATAGAATAAAGA
AAGAATAAAAAAAGATAAAAAGAATAGATCCCAGCCCTGTGTATAACTCACTACTTTAGTCAGTTCCGCA
GTATTACAAAAGGATGTCGCAAACGCTGTTTGCTCCTCTACAAAACAGACCTTAAAACCCTAAAGGCTTA
AGTAGCACCCTCGCAAGCTCGGGCAAATCGCTGAATATTCCTTTTGTCTCCGACCATCAGGCACCTGAGT
CGCTGTCTTTTTCGTGACATTCAGTTCGCTGCGCTCACGGCTCTGGCAGTGAATGGGGGTAAATGGCACT
ACAGGCGCCTTTTATGGATTCATGCAAGGAAACTACCCATAATACAAGAAAAGCCCGTCACGGGCTTCTC
AGGGCGTTTTATGGCGGGTCTGCTATGTGGTGCTATCTGACTTTTTGCTGTTCAGCAGTTCCTGCCCTCT
GATTTTCCAGTCTGACCACTTCGGATTATCCCGTGACAGGTCATTCAGACTGGCTAATGCACCCAGTAAG
GCAGCGGTATCATCAACAGGCTTACCCGTCTTACTGTCCCTAGTGCTTGGATTCTCACCAATAAAAAACG
CCCGGCGGCAACCGAGCGTTCTGAACAAATCCAGATGGAGTTCTGAGGTCATTACTGGATCTATCAACAG
GAGTCCAAGCGAGCTCTCGAACCCCAGAGTCCCGCTCAGAAGAACTCGTCAAGAAGGCGATAGAAGGCGA
TGCGCTGCGAATCGGGAGCGGCGATACCGTAAAGCACGAGGAAGCGGTCAGCCCATTCGCCGCCAAGCTC
TTCAGCAATATCACGGGTAGCCAACGCTATGTCCTGATAGCGGTCCGCCACACCCAGCCGGCCACAGTCG
ATGAATCCAGAAAAGCGGCCATTTTCCACCATGATATTCGGCAAGCAGGCATCGCCATGGGTCACGACGA
GATCCTCGCCGTCGGGCATGCGCGCCTTGAGCCTGGCGAACAGTTCGGCTGGCGCGAGCCCCTGATGCTC
TTCGTCCAGATCATCCTGATCGACAAGACCGGCTTCCATCCGAGTACGTGCTCGCTCGATGCGATGTTTC
GCTTGGTGGTCGAATGGGCAGGTAGCCGGATCAAGCGTATGCAGCCGCCGCATTGCATCAGCCATGATGG
ATACTTTCTCGGCAGGAGCAAGGTGAGATGACAGGAGATCCTGCCCCGGCACTTCGCCCAATAGCAGCCA
GTCCCTTCCCGCTTCAGTGACAACGTCGAGCACAGCTGCGCAAGGAACGCCCGTCGTGGCCAGCCACGAT
AGCCGCGCTGCCTCGTCCTGCAGTTCATTCAGGGCACCGGACAGGTCGGTCTTGACAAAAAGAACCGGGC
GCCCCTGCGCTGACAGCCGGAACACGGCGGCATCAGAGCAGCCGATTGTCTGTTGTGCCCAGTCATAGCC
GAATAGCCTCTCCACCCAAGCGGCCGGAGAACCTGCGTGCAATCCATCTTGTTCAATCATGCGAAACGAT
CCTCATCCTGTCTCTTGATCAGATCTTGATCCCCTGCGCCATCAGATCCTTGGCGGCAAGAAAGCCATCC
AGTTTACTTTGCAGGGCTTCCCAACCTTACCAGAGGGCGCCCCAGCTGGCAATTCCGACGTCTAAGAAAC
CATTATTATCATGACATTAACCTATAAAAATAGGCGTATCACGAGGCCCTTTCGTCTTCACCTCGATGGA
TCCTGCTGGAAGACTACAAAGCCTCCCTGAAATATCTCAGCGATCACCCGAAACTGCAGGGTATTGCCCA
GCAGAACAGCTTTAAACACACCTGATAACATAACGTTGTAAAAACCGAATGCCCAGCCTTTAAAAAAACA
GCTGGGCATTCGGTTGCTTATTAATCGCAATAATATATTGGCTGTCTATTCATCGTGTTGATAAGATATA
TGTTATATGAATGTTTATTAAATGTAGCGATTACCTTTAATGTCACGAAAAGGGATTATTTGCTTACTAT
TAATTTCCCTGTGTTCTTAAACACGTTTTTGTATTATAAATCCAGTCATCCTGCCCGTAGAACATCACAC
ATTATCATCCTGTTCTCCCGCTTCGTTTAAATTTATTTATCAATCAATTTGACTTAAGAGGGCGGCGTGC
TACATTAATAAACAGTAATATGTTTATGTAATATTAAGTCAACTATGCAATCACTACATGGGAATTGTCT
AATTGCGTATGCAAGACATAAATATATTCTCACCATGGTTAATGGTGAATATCGCTATTTTAATGGCGGT
GACCTCTCGAGAGATCCTCTAGATTTAAGAAGGAGATATACATATGACTAGCAAAAGAAGCAAAGGTGAA
GAACTGTTCACTGGTGTTGTTCCAATTCTGGTTGAACTGGATGGTGATGTTAATGGTCACAAATTTTCTG
TCTCTGGTGAGGGTGAAGGTGATGCAACCTACGGTAAACTGACCCTGAAATTTATTTGCACTACTGGTAA
ACTGCCTGTTCCGTGGCCAACCCTGGTCACTACTCTGACTTGGGGTGTTCAATGCTTTGCTCGTTACCCA
GATCACATGAAACAGCATGACTTTTTCAAGTCTGCCATGCCGGAAGGTTATGTTCAGGAACGTACTATCT
TTTTCAAAGATGACGGTAACTACAAGACCCGTGCTGAAGTCAAGTTTGAAGGTGATACCCTGGTTAATCG
TATCGAGCTGAAAGGTATTGATTTTAAAGAAGATGGTAACATTCTGGGTCACAAACTGGAATACAACGCT
ATTTCTGATAATGTATACATCACTGCTGACAAACAAAAGAATGGTATCAAAGCTAATTTCAAAATTCGTC
ACAACATTGAAGATGGTAGCGTTCAACTGGCAGACCATTATCAACAAAATACTCCAATTGGCGATGGCCC
TGTCCTGCTGCCAGACAACCATTACCTGTCCACCCAATCTCGTCTGTCTAAAGATCCGAACGAAAAGCGC
GATCACATGGTCCTGCTGGAGTTTGTAACCGCTGCTGGTATTACCCTGGGCATGGATGAACTGTATAAAT
AAATGTCCAGACCTGCAGGCATGCAAGCTCTAGAGGCATCAAATAAAACGAAAGGCTCAGTCGAAAGACT
GGGCCTTTCGTTTTATCTGTTGTTTGTCGGTGAACGCTCTCCTGAGTAGGACAAATCCGCCGCCCTAGAC
CTAGGGTACGGGTTTTGCTGCCCGCAAACGGGCTGTTCTGGTGTTGCTAGTTTGTTATCAGAATCGCAGA
TCCGGCTTCAGCCGGTTTGCCGGCTGAAAGCGCTATTTCTTCCAGAATTGCCATGATTTTTTCCCCACGG
GAGGCGTCACTGGCTCCCGTGTTGTCGGCAGCTGAGAGCGTTCACCGACAAACAACAGATAAAACGAAAG
GCCCAGTCTTTCGACTGAGCCTTTCGTTTTATTTGATGCCTCTAGAGCTTGCATGCCTGCAGGTCTGGAC
ATTTATTTGTATAGTTCATCCATGCCATGTGTAATCCCAGCAGCTGTTACAAACTCAAGAAGGACCATGT
GGTCTCTCTTTTCGTTGGGATCTTTCGAAAGGGCAGATTGATAGGACAGGTAATGGTTGTCTGGTAAAAG
GACAGGGCCATCGCCAATTGGAGTATTTTGTTGATAATGGTCTGCTAGTTGAACGCTTCCATCTTCAATG
TTGTGTCTAATTTTGAAGTTAACTTTGATTCCATTCTTTTGTTTGTCTGCCATGATGTATACATTGTGTG
AGTTATAGTTGTATTCCAATTTGTGTCCAAGAATGTTTCCATCTTCTTTAAAATCAATACCTTTTAACTC
GATTCTATTAACAAGGGTATCACCTTCAAACTTGACTTCAGCACGTGTCTTGTAGTTCCCGTCATCTTTG
AAAAATATAGTTCTTTCCTGTACATAACCTTCGGGCATGGCACTCTTGAAAAAGTCATGCTGTTTCATAT
GATCTGGGTATCTCGCAAAGCATTGAAGACCATAACCGAAAGTAGTGACAAGTGTTGGCCATGGAACAGG
TAGTTTTCCAGTAGTGCAAATAAATTTAAGGGTAAGTTTTCCGTATGTTGCATCACCTTCACCCTCTCCA
CTGACAGAAAATTTGTGCCCATTAACATCACCATCTAATTCAACAAGAATTGGGACAACTCCAGTGAAAA
GTTCTTCTCCTTTACTCATATGTATATCTCCTTCTTAAATCTAGAGGATCTCTCGAGAGGTCACCGCCAT
TAAAATAGCGATATTCACCATTAACCATGGTGAGAATATATTTATGTCTTGCATACGCAATTAGACAATT
CCCATGTAGTGATTGCATAGTTGACTTAATATTACATAAACATATTACTGTTTATTAATGTAGCACGCCG
CCCTCTTAAGTCAAATTGATTGATAAATAAATTTAAACGAAGCGGGAGAACAGGATGATAATGTGTGATG
TTCTACGGGCAGGATGACTGGATTTATAATACAAAAACGTGTTTAAGAACACAGGGAAATTAATAGTAAG
CAAATAATCCCTTTTCGTGACATTAAAGGTAATCGCTACATTTAATAAACATTCATATAACATATATCTT
ATCAACACGATGAATAGACAGCCAATATATTATTGCGATTAATAAGCAACCGAATGCCCAGCTGTTTTTT
TAAAGGCTGGGCATTCGGTTTTTACAACGTTATGTTATCAGGTGTGTTTAAAGCTGTTCTGCTGGGCAAT
ACCCTGCAGTTTCGGGTGATCGCTGAGATATTTCAGGGAGGCTTTGTAGTCTTCCAGCAGGATCCATCGA
GGTGTTGATTCGATAAGCAGCATCGCCTGTTTCAGGCTGTCTATGTGTGACTGTTGAGCTGTAACAAGTT
GTCTCAGGTGTTCAATTTCATGTTCTAGTTGCTTTGTTTTACTGGTTTCACCTGTTCTATTAGGTGTTAC
ATGCTGTTCATCTGTTACATTGTCGATCTGTTCATGGTGAACAGCTTTGAATGCACCAAAAACTCGTAAA
AGCTCTGATGTATCTATCTTTTTTACACCGTTTTCATCTGTGCATATGGACAGTTTTCCCTTTGATATGT
AACGGTGAACAGTTGTTCTACTTTTGTTTGTTAGTCTTGATGCTTCACTGATAGATACAAGAGCCATAAG
AACCTCAGATCCTTCCGTATTTAGCCAGTATGTTCTCTAGTGTGGTTCGTTGTTTTTGCGTGAGCCATGA
GAACGAACCATTGAGATCATACTTACTTTGCATGTCACTCAAAAATTTTGCCTCAAAACTGGTGAGCTGA
ATTTTTGCAGTTAAAGCATCGTGTAGTGTTTTTCTTAGTCCGTTATGTAGGTAGGAATCTGATGTAATGG
TTGTTGGTATTTTGTCACCATTCATTTTTATCTGGTTGTTCTCAAGTTCGGTTACGAGATCCATTTGTCT
ATCTAGTTCAACTTGGAAAATCAACGTATCAGTCGGGCGGCCTCGCTTATCAACCACCAATTTCATATTG
CTGTAAGTGTTTAAATCTTTACTTATTGGTTTCAAAACCCATTGGTTAAGCCTTTTAAACTCATGGTAGT
TATTTTCAAGCATTAACATGAACTTAAATTCATCAAGGCTAATCTCTATATTTGCCTTGTGAGTTTTCTT
TTGTGTTAGTTCTTTTAATAACCACTCATAAATCCTCATAGAGTATTTGTTTTCAAAAGACTTAACATGT
TCCAGATTATATTTTATGAATTTTTTTAACTGGAAAAGATAAGGCAATATCTCTTCACTAAAAACTAATT
CTAATTTTTCGCTTGAGAACTTGGCATAGTTTGTCCACTGGAAAATCTCAAAGCCTTTAACCAAAGGATT
CCTGATTTCCACAGTTCTCGTCATCAGCTCTCTGGTTGCTTTAGCTAATACACCATAAGCATTTTCCCTA
CTGATGTTCATCATCTGAGCGTATTGGTTATAAGTGAACGATACCGTCCGTTCTTTCCTTGTAGGGTTTT
CAATCGTGGGGTTGAGTAGTGCCACACAGCATAAAATTAGCTTGGTTTCATGCTCCGTTAAGTCATAGCG
ACTAATCGCTAGTTCATTTGCTTTGAAAACAACTAATTCAGACATACATCTCAATTGGTCTAGGTGATTT
TAATCACTATACCAATTGAGATGGGCTAGTCAATGATAATTACTAGTCCTTTTCCT
